Addgene plasmid #76420: IRAK1 gRNA (BRDN0001145661)
Purpose: 3rd generation lentiviral gRNA plasmid targeting human IRAK1
Depositing lab: John Doench & David Root. Depositing organization: Broad Institute. Publication: Optimized sgRNA design to maximize activity and minimize off-target effects of CRISPR-Cas9. Doench JG, Fusi N, Sullender M, Hegde M, Vaimberg EW, Donovan KF, Smith I, Tothova Z, Wilen C, Orchard R, Virgin HW, Listgarten J, Root DE. Nat Biotechnol. 2016 Jan 18. doi: 10.1038/nbt.3437. PubMed 26780180.
Backbone
  Vector backbone: lentiGuide-Puro
  Backbone manufacturer: Zhang Lab (Addgene plasmid # 52963)
  Vector type: Mammalian Expression, Lentiviral, CRISPR
  Selectable markers: Puromycin
Growth in bacteria
  Bacterial resistance: Ampicillin, 100 μg/mL
  Growth temperature: 37°C
  Growth strain: DH5alpha
  Copy number: High Copy
Gene/Insert
  Gene/Insert name: IRAK1 (alt names: IRAK1; NM_001025242.1)
  gRNA/shRNA sequence: ATTTATCCCACAGAAAGACC
  Species: H. sapiens (human)
  Entrez Gene: IRAK1 (a.k.a. IRAK, pelle)
  Promoter: hU6
  Cloning method: Unknown
  Sequencing primers: 5′ U6-F; 3′ pS2-R
Terms and licenses: Academic/Nonprofit Terms; Industry Terms: Not Available to Industry
Depositor comments: The gRNA was designed to target the following Genbank reference sequence(s): NM_001025242.1,NM_001569.3. Note that this plasmid does NOT contain Cas9. It should be used in conjunction with lentiCas9-Blast (Addgene #52962) or otherwise with cell lines already expressing Cas9. Browse the full kinome gRNA library at http://www.addgene.org/pooled-library/broadgpp-human-kinome/ or visit http://www.broadinstitute.org/rnai/public/ for detailed protocols and information.
How to cite: IRAK1 gRNA (BRDN0001145661) was a gift from John Doench & David Root (Addgene plasmid # 76420 ; http://n2t.net/addgene:76420 ; RRID:Addgene_76420)
