[The description below was written by a language model from this plasmid's Addgene catalogue record and pLannotate feature annotations shown in this document.]
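Description:
IRAK1 gRNA (BRDN0001145661) is a third-generation lentiviral guide RNA plasmid built on the lentiGuide-Puro backbone and designed to direct Streptococcus pyogenes Cas9 to the human IRAK1 gene. It is maintained in E. coli through a high-copy ColE1/pUC-type origin with ampicillin selection from the β-lactamase gene. The backbone also carries an f1 origin, an SV40 origin and poly(A) signal, and residual lac and T7/T3 promoter elements inherited from the cloning vector.

The lentiviral cassette is framed by an RSV promoter fused to a truncated HIV-1 5' LTR, which drives Tat-independent production of the genomic RNA, and a self-inactivating ΔU3 3' LTR that disables LTR promoter activity after integration. Between them lie the Ψ packaging signal with a partial gag sequence, the Rev response element for nuclear export of the genomic RNA, and a cPPT/CTS that aids nuclear import of the reverse-transcribed genome. The payload consists of two independent units. A human U6 RNA polymerase III promoter transcribes the IRAK1-specific spacer joined to the SpCas9 gRNA scaffold. Downstream, the EF-1α core promoter with its intron A drives puromycin N-acetyltransferase, followed by a WPRE to enhance transcript expression, allowing puromycin selection of transduced mammalian cells.

The plasmid does not encode Cas9, so it must be used with a separate Cas9 lentiviral vector or in cells that already express Cas9. The guide was designed against two IRAK1 reference transcripts and belongs to a human kinome gRNA collection, making it suited to targeted disruption of IRAK1 in human cells.
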