Features (pLannotate 1.2.2; 29 found; start..end, strand, type, name):
     14..80      +  CDS            small t antigen (fragment): SV40 (simian virus 40) small t antigen
    106..317     +  promoter       EF-1α core promoter: core promoter for human elongation factor EF-1α
    318..1256    +  intron         EF-1α intron A: intron upstream of the start codon of human EF-1α
   1278..1877    +  CDS            PuroR (fragment): puromycin N-acetyltransferase; pac from Streptomyces; confers resistance to puromycin
   1893..2481    +  misc_feature   WPRE: woodchuck hepatitis virus posttranscriptional regulatory element
   2532..2551    +  misc_feature   cPPT/CTS (fragment): central polypurine tract and central termination sequence of HIV-1
   2553..2786    +  LTR            3' LTR (ΔU3): self-inactivating 3' long terminal repeat (LTR) from HIV-1
   2864..2985    +  polyA_signal   SV40 poly(A) signal: SV40 polyadenylation signal
   3025..3160    +  rep_origin     SV40 ori: SV40 origin of replication
   3181..3199    -  promoter       T7 promoter: promoter for bacteriophage T7 RNA polymerase
   3207..3362    +  CDS            lacZα (fragment): LacZα fragment of β-galactosidase; lacZ fragment
   3367..3795    +  rep_origin     f1 ori (sequence partly withheld): f1 bacteriophage origin of replication; arrow indicates direction of (+) strand synthesis
   3848..3952    +  promoter       AmpR promoter: bla
   3953..4813    +  CDS            AmpR: β-lactamase; bla; confers resistance to ampicillin, carbenicillin, and related antibiotics
   4984..5572    +  rep_origin     ori: high-copy-number ColE1/pMB1/pBR322/pUC origin of replication
   5755..5847    +  CDS            lacI (fragment): lac repressor; lacI; The lac repressor binds to the lac operator to inhibit transcription in E. coli. This inhibition can be relieved by adding lactose or isopropyl-β-D-thiogalactopyranoside (IPTG).
   5860..5881    +  protein_bind   CAP binding site: CAP binding activates transcription in the presence of cAMP. E. coli catabolite activator protein
   5896..5926    +  promoter       lac promoter: promoter for the E. coli lac operon
   5934..5950    +  protein_bind   lac operator: The lac repressor binds to the lac operator to inhibit transcription in E. coli. This inhibition can be relieved by adding lactose or isopropyl-β-D-thiogalactopyranoside (IPTG). lac repressor encoded by lacI
   5995..6013    +  promoter       T3 promoter: promoter for bacteriophage T3 RNA polymerase
   6041..6267    +  promoter       RSV promoter: Rous sarcoma virus enhancer/promoter
   6268..6448    +  LTR            5' LTR (truncated): truncated 5' long terminal repeat (LTR) from HIV-1
   6495..6620    +  misc_feature   HIV-1 Ψ: packaging signal of human immunodeficiency virus type 1
   6604..6967    +  CDS            HIV-1 gag (fragment): gag protein from human immunodeficiency virus 1; gag
   7113..7346    +  misc_feature   RRE: The Rev response element (RRE) of HIV-1 allows for Rev-dependent mRNA export from the nucleus to the cytoplasm.
   7723..7749    +  CDS            Rev (fragment): human immunodeficiency virus 1 (HIV-1) Rev protein; rev; enhances nuclear export of unspliced and incompletely spliced viral mRNAs
   7753..7993    +  promoter       U6 promoter: RNA polymerase III promoter for human U6 snRNA
   8023..8098    +  misc_RNA       gRNA scaffold: guide RNA scaffold for the Streptococcus pyogenes CRISPR/Cas9 system
   8154..8271    +  misc_feature   cPPT/CTS: central polypurine tract and central termination sequence of HIV-1
>Addgene plasmid #76420 | IRAK1 gRNA (BRDN0001145661) | addgene full sequence | sequence record 185804 | Addgene Assembled Sequence
CCCGGGTGCAAAGATGGATAAAGTTTTAAACAGAGAGGAATCTTTGCAGCTAATGGACCTTCTAGGTCTT
GAAAGGAGTGGGAATTGGCTCCGGTGCCCGTCAGTGGGCAGAGCGCACATCGCCCACAGTCCCCGAGAAG
TTGGGGGGAGGGGTCGGCAATTGATCCGGTGCCTAGAGAAGGTGGCGCGGGGTAAACTGGGAAAGTGATG
TCGTGTACTGGCTCCGCCTTTTTCCCGAGGGTGGGGGAGAACCGTATATAAGTGCAGTAGTCGCCGTGAA
CGTTCTTTTTCGCAACGGGTTTGCCGCCAGAACACAGGTAAGTGCCGTGTGTGGTTCCCGCGGGCCTGGC
CTCTTTACGGGTTATGGCCCTTGCGTGCCTTGAATTACTTCCACCTGGCTGCAGTACGTGATTCTTGATC
CCGAGCTTCGGGTTGGAAGTGGGTGGGAGAGTTCGAGGCCTTGCGCTTAAGGAGCCCCTTCGCCTCGTGC
TTGAGTTGAGGCCTGGCCTGGGCGCTGGGGCCGCCGCGTGCGAATCTGGTGGCACCTTCGCGCCTGTCTC
GCTGCTTTCGATAAGTCTCTAGCCATTTAAAATTTTTGATGACCTGCTGCGACGCTTTTTTTCTGGCAAG
ATAGTCTTGTAAATGCGGGCCAAGATCTGCACACTGGTATTTCGGTTTTTGGGGCCGCGGGCGGCGACGG
GGCCCGTGCGTCCCAGCGCACATGTTCGGCGAGGCGGGGCCTGCGAGCGCGGCCACCGAGAATCGGACGG
GGGTAGTCTCAAGCTGGCCGGCCTGCTCTGGTGCCTGGCCTCGCGCCGCCGTGTATCGCCCCGCCCTGGG
CGGCAAGGCTGGCCCGGTCGGCACCAGTTGCGTGAGCGGAAAGATGGCCGCTTCCCGGCCCTGCTGCAGG
GAGCTCAAAATGGAGGACGCGGCGCTCGGGAGAGCGGGCGGGTGAGTCACCCACACAAAGGAAAAGGGCC
TTTCCGTCCTCAGCCGTCGCTTCATGTGACTCCACGGAGTACCGGGCGCCGTCCAGGCACCTCGATTAGT
TCTCGAGCTTTTGGAGTACGTCGTCTTTAGGTTGGGGGGAGGGGTTTTATGCGATGGAGTTTCCCCACAC
TGAGTGGGTGGAGACTGAAGTTAGGCCAGCTTGGCACTTGATGTAATTCTCCTTGGAATTTGCCCTTTTT
GAGTTTGGATCTTGGTTCATTCTCAAGCCTCAGACAGTGGTTCAAAGTTTTTTTCTTCCATTTCAGGTGT
CGTGACGTACGGCCACCATGACCGAGTACAAGCCCACGGTGCGCCTCGCCACCCGCGACGACGTCCCCAG
GGCCGTACGCACCCTCGCCGCCGCGTTCGCCGACTACCCCGCCACGCGCCACACCGTCGATCCGGACCGC
CACATCGAGCGGGTCACCGAGCTGCAAGAACTCTTCCTCACGCGCGTCGGGCTCGACATCGGCAAGGTGT
GGGTCGCGGACGACGGCGCCGCCGTGGCGGTCTGGACCACGCCGGAGAGCGTCGAAGCGGGGGCGGTGTT
CGCCGAGATCGGCCCGCGCATGGCCGAGTTGAGCGGTTCCCGGCTGGCCGCGCAGCAACAGATGGAAGGC
CTCCTGGCGCCGCACCGGCCCAAGGAGCCCGCGTGGTTCCTGGCCACCGTCGGAGTCTCGCCCGACCACC
AGGGCAAGGGTCTGGGCAGCGCCGTCGTGCTCCCCGGAGTGGAGGCGGCCGAGCGCGCCGGGGTGCCCGC
CTTCCTGGAGACCTCCGCGCCCCGCAACCTCCCCTTCTACGAGCGGCTCGGCTTCACCGTCACCGCCGAC
GTCGAGGTGCCCGAAGGACCGCGCACCTGGTGCATGACCCGCAAGCCCGGTGCCTGAACGCGTTAAGTCG
ACAATCAACCTCTGGATTACAAAATTTGTGAAAGATTGACTGGTATTCTTAACTATGTTGCTCCTTTTAC
GCTATGTGGATACGCTGCTTTAATGCCTTTGTATCATGCTATTGCTTCCCGTATGGCTTTCATTTTCTCC
TCCTTGTATAAATCCTGGTTGCTGTCTCTTTATGAGGAGTTGTGGCCCGTTGTCAGGCAACGTGGCGTGG
TGTGCACTGTGTTTGCTGACGCAACCCCCACTGGTTGGGGCATTGCCACCACCTGTCAGCTCCTTTCCGG
GACTTTCGCTTTCCCCCTCCCTATTGCCACGGCGGAACTCATCGCCGCCTGCCTTGCCCGCTGCTGGACA
GGGGCTCGGCTGTTGGGCACTGACAATTCCGTGGTGTTGTCGGGGAAATCATCGTCCTTTCCTTGGCTGC
TCGCCTGTGTTGCCACCTGGATTCTGCGCGGGACGTCCTTCTGCTACGTCCCTTCGGCCCTCAATCCAGC
GGACCTTCCTTCCCGCGGCCTGCTGCCGGCTCTGCGGCCTCTTCCGCGTCTTCGCCTTCGCCCTCAGACG
AGTCGGATCTCCCTTTGGGCCGCCTCCCCGCGTCGACTTTAAGACCAATGACTTACAAGGCAGCTGTAGA
TCTTAGCCACTTTTTAAAAGAAAAGGGGGGACTGGAAGGGCTAATTCACTCCCAACGAAGACAAGATCTG
CTTTTTGCTTGTACTGGGTCTCTCTGGTTAGACCAGATCTGAGCCTGGGAGCTCTCTGGCTAACTAGGGA
ACCCACTGCTTAAGCCTCAATAAAGCTTGCCTTGAGTGCTTCAAGTAGTGTGTGCCCGTCTGTTGTGTGA
CTCTGGTAACTAGAGATCCCTCAGACCCTTTTAGTCAGTGTGGAAAATCTCTAGCAGTACGTATAGTAGT
TCATGTCATCTTATTATTCAGTATTTATAACTTGCAAAGAAATGAATATCAGAGAGTGAGAGGAACTTGT
TTATTGCAGCTTATAATGGTTACAAATAAAGCAATAGCATCACAAATTTCACAAATAAAGCATTTTTTTC
ACTGCATTCTAGTTGTGGTTTGTCCAAACTCATCAATGTATCTTATCATGTCTGGCTCTAGCTATCCCGC
CCCTAACTCCGCCCATCCCGCCCCTAACTCCGCCCAGTTCCGCCCATTCTCCGCCCCATGGCTGACTAAT
TTTTTTTATTTATGCAGAGGCCGAGGCCGCCTCGGCCTCTGAGCTATTCCAGAAGTAGTGAGGAGGCTTT
TTTGGAGGCCTAGGGACGTACCCAATTCGCCCTATAGTGAGTCGTATTACGCGCGCTCACTGGCCGTCGT
TTTACAACGTCGTGACTGGGAAAACCCTGGCGTTACCCAACTTAATCGCCTTGCAGCACATCCCCCTTTC
GCCAGCTGGCGTAATAGCGAAGAGGCCCGCACCGATCGCCCTTCCCAACAGTTGCGCAGCCTGAATGGCG
AATGGG
[124 nt withheld, positions 3367-3490]
C
[91 nt withheld, positions 3492-3582]
A
[49 nt withheld, positions 3584-3632]
CCTTTGACGTTGGAGTCCACGTTCTTT
[37 nt withheld, positions 3660-3696]
ACCCTATCTCGGTCTATTCTTTTGATTTATAAGGGATTTTGCCGATTTCGGCCTATTGGTTAAAAAATGA
GCTGATTTAACAAAAATTTAACGCGAATTTTAACAAAATATTAACGCTTACAATTTAGGTGGCACTTTTC
GGGGAAATGTGCGCGGAACCCCTATTTGTTTATTTTTCTAAATACATTCAAATATGTATCCGCTCATGAG
ACAATAACCCTGATAAATGCTTCAATAATATTGAAAAAGGAAGAGTATGAGTATTCAACATTTCCGTGTC
GCCCTTATTCCCTTTTTTGCGGCATTTTGCCTTCCTGTTTTTGCTCACCCAGAAACGCTGGTGAAAGTAA
AAGATGCTGAAGATCAGTTGGGTGCACGAGTGGGTTACATCGAACTGGATCTCAACAGCGGTAAGATCCT
TGAGAGTTTTCGCCCCGAAGAACGTTTTCCAATGATGAGCACTTTTAAAGTTCTGCTATGTGGCGCGGTA
TTATCCCGTATTGACGCCGGGCAAGAGCAACTCGGTCGCCGCATACACTATTCTCAGAATGACTTGGTTG
AGTACTCACCAGTCACAGAAAAGCATCTTACGGATGGCATGACAGTAAGAGAATTATGCAGTGCTGCCAT
AACCATGAGTGATAACACTGCGGCCAACTTACTTCTGACAACGATCGGAGGACCGAAGGAGCTAACCGCT
TTTTTGCACAACATGGGGGATCATGTAACTCGCCTTGATCGTTGGGAACCGGAGCTGAATGAAGCCATAC
CAAACGACGAGCGTGACACCACGATGCCTGTAGCAATGGCAACAACGTTGCGCAAACTATTAACTGGCGA
ACTACTTACTCTAGCTTCCCGGCAACAATTAATAGACTGGATGGAGGCGGATAAAGTTGCAGGACCACTT
CTGCGCTCGGCCCTTCCGGCTGGCTGGTTTATTGCTGATAAATCTGGAGCCGGTGAGCGTGGGTCTCGCG
GTATCATTGCAGCACTGGGGCCAGATGGTAAGCCCTCCCGTATCGTAGTTATCTACACGACGGGGAGTCA
GGCAACTATGGATGAACGAAATAGACAGATCGCTGAGATAGGTGCCTCACTGATTAAGCATTGGTAACTG
TCAGACCAAGTTTACTCATATATACTTTAGATTGATTTAAAACTTCATTTTTAATTTAAAAGGATCTAGG
TGAAGATCCTTTTTGATAATCTCATGACCAAAATCCCTTAACGTGAGTTTTCGTTCCACTGAGCGTCAGA
CCCCGTAGAAAAGATCAAAGGATCTTCTTGAGATCCTTTTTTTCTGCGCGTAATCTGCTGCTTGCAAACA
AAAAAACCACCGCTACCAGCGGTGGTTTGTTTGCCGGATCAAGAGCTACCAACTCTTTTTCCGAAGGTAA
CTGGCTTCAGCAGAGCGCAGATACCAAATACTGTTCTTCTAGTGTAGCCGTAGTTAGGCCACCACTTCAA
GAACTCTGTAGCACCGCCTACATACCTCGCTCTGCTAATCCTGTTACCAGTGGCTGCTGCCAGTGGCGAT
AAGTCGTGTCTTACCGGGTTGGACTCAAGACGATAGTTACCGGATAAGGCGCAGCGGTCGGGCTGAACGG
GGGGTTCGTGCACACAGCCCAGCTTGGAGCGAACGACCTACACCGAACTGAGATACCTACAGCGTGAGCT
ATGAGAAAGCGCCACGCTTCCCGAAGGGAGAAAGGCGGACAGGTATCCGGTAAGCGGCAGGGTCGGAACA
GGAGAGCGCACGAGGGAGCTTCCAGGGGGAAACGCCTGGTATCTTTATAGTCCTGTCGGGTTTCGCCACC
TCTGACTTGAGCGTCGATTTTTGTGATGCTCGTCAGGGGGGCGGAGCCTATGGAAAAACGCCAGCAACGC
GGCCTTTTTACGGTTCCTGGCCTTTTGCTGGCCTTTTGCTCACATGTTCTTTCCTGCGTTATCCCCTGAT
TCTGTGGATAACCGTATTACCGCCTTTGAGTGAGCTGATACCGCTCGCCGCAGCCGAACGACCGAGCGCA
GCGAGTCAGTGAGCGAGGAAGCGGAAGAGCGCCCAATACGCAAACCGCCTCTCCCCGCGCGTTGGCCGAT
TCATTAATGCAGCTGGCACGACAGGTTTCCCGACTGGAAAGCGGGCAGTGAGCGCAACGCAATTAATGTG
AGTTAGCTCACTCATTAGGCACCCCAGGCTTTACACTTTATGCTTCCGGCTCGTATGTTGTGTGGAATTG
TGAGCGGATAACAATTTCACACAGGAAACAGCTATGACCATGATTACGCCAAGCGCGCAATTAACCCTCA
CTAAAGGGAACAAAAGCTGGAGCTGCAAGCTTAATGTAGTCTTATGCAATACTCTTGTAGTCTTGCAACA
TGGTAACGATGAGTTAGCAACATGCCTTACAAGGAGAGAAAAAGCACCGTGCATGCCGATTGGTGGAAGT
AAGGTGGTACGATCGTGCCTTATTAGGAAGGCAACAGACGGGTCTGACATGGATTGGACGAACCACTGAA
TTGCCGCATTGCAGAGATATTGTATTTAAGTGCCTAGCTCGATACATAAACGGGTCTCTCTGGTTAGACC
AGATCTGAGCCTGGGAGCTCTCTGGCTAACTAGGGAACCCACTGCTTAAGCCTCAATAAAGCTTGCCTTG
AGTGCTTCAAGTAGTGTGTGCCCGTCTGTTGTGTGACTCTGGTAACTAGAGATCCCTCAGACCCTTTTAG
TCAGTGTGGAAAATCTCTAGCAGTGGCGCCCGAACAGGGACTTGAAAGCGAAAGGGAAACCAGAGGAGCT
CTCTCGACGCAGGACTCGGCTTGCTGAAGCGCGCACGGCAAGAGGCGAGGGGCGGCGACTGGTGAGTACG
CCAAAAATTTTGACTAGCGGAGGCTAGAAGGAGAGAGATGGGTGCGAGAGCGTCAGTATTAAGCGGGGGA
GAATTAGATCGCGATGGGAAAAAATTCGGTTAAGGCCAGGGGGAAAGAAAAAATATAAATTAAAACATAT
AGTATGGGCAAGCAGGGAGCTAGAACGATTCGCAGTTAATCCTGGCCTGTTAGAAACATCAGAAGGCTGT
AGACAAATACTGGGACAGCTACAACCATCCCTTCAGACAGGATCAGAAGAACTTAGATCATTATATAATA
CAGTAGCAACCCTCTATTGTGTGCATCAAAGGATAGAGATAAAAGACACCAAGGAAGCTTTAGACAAGAT
AGAGGAAGAGCAAAACAAAAGTAAGACCACCGCACAGCAAGCGGCCGCTGATCTTCAGACCTGGAGGAGG
AGATATGAGGGACAATTGGAGAAGTGAATTATATAAATATAAAGTAGTAAAAATTGAACCATTAGGAGTA
GCACCCACCAAGGCAAAGAGAAGAGTGGTGCAGAGAGAAAAAAGAGCAGTGGGAATAGGAGCTTTGTTCC
TTGGGTTCTTGGGAGCAGCAGGAAGCACTATGGGCGCAGCGTCAATGACGCTGACGGTACAGGCCAGACA
ATTATTGTCTGGTATAGTGCAGCAGCAGAACAATTTGCTGAGGGCTATTGAGGCGCAACAGCATCTGTTG
CAACTCACAGTCTGGGGCATCAAGCAGCTCCAGGCAAGAATCCTGGCTGTGGAAAGATACCTAAAGGATC
AACAGCTCCTGGGGATTTGGGGTTGCTCTGGAAAACTCATTTGCACCACTGCTGTGCCTTGGAATGCTAG
TTGGAGTAATAAATCTCTGGAACAGATTTGGAATCACACGACCTGGATGGAGTGGGACAGAGAAATTAAC
AATTACACAAGCTTAATACACTCCTTAATTGAAGAATCGCAAAACCAGCAAGAAAAGAATGAACAAGAAT
TATTGGAATTAGATAAATGGGCAAGTTTGTGGAATTGGTTTAACATAACAAATTGGCTGTGGTATATAAA
ATTATTCATAATGATAGTAGGAGGCTTGGTAGGTTTAAGAATAGTTTTTGCTGTACTTTCTATAGTGAAT
AGAGTTAGGCAGGGATATTCACCATTATCGTTTCAGACCCACCTCCCAACCCCGAGGGGACCCAGAGAGG
GCCTATTTCCCATGATTCCTTCATATTTGCATATACGATACAAGGCTGTTAGAGAGATAATTAGAATTAA
TTTGACTGTAAACACAAAGATATTAGTACAAAATACGTGACGTAGAAAGTAATAATTTCTTGGGTAGTTT
GCAGTTTTAAAATTATGTTTTAAAATGGACTATCATATGCTTACCGTAACTTGAAAGTATTTCGATTTCT
TGGCTTTATATATCTTGTGGAAAGGACGAAACACCGATTTATCCCACAGAAAGACCGTTTTAGAGCTAGA
AATAGCAAGTTAAAATAAGGCTAGTCCGTTATCAACTTGAAAAAGTGGCACCGAGTCGGTGCTTTTTTAA
GCTTGGCGTAACTAGATCTTGAGACAAATGGCAGTATTCATCCACAATTTTAAAAGAAAAGGGGGGATTG
GGGGGTACAGTGCAGGGGAAAGAATAGTAGACATAATAGCAACAGACATACAAACTAAAGAATTACAAAA
ACAAATTACAAAAATTCAAAATTTTCGGGTTTATTACAGGGACAGCAGAGATCCACTTTGGCGCCGGCTC
GAGGGGG
