>Addgene plasmid #76420 | IRAK1 gRNA (BRDN0001145661) | depositor partial sequence | sequence record 143880 | Target Sequence
ATTTATCCCACAGAAAGACC
