>Addgene plasmid #76420 | IRAK1 gRNA (BRDN0001145661) | addgene partial sequence | sequence record 185803 | hU6-F
TAGAAAGTAATAATTTCTTGGGTAGTTTGCAGTTTTAAAATTATGTTTTAAAATGGACTATCATATGCTT
ACCGTAACTTGAAAGTATTTCGATTTCTTGGCTTTATATATCTTGTGGAAAGGACGAAACACCGATTTAT
CCCACAGAAAGACCGTTTTAGAGCTAGAAATAGCAAGTTAAAATAAGGCTAGTCCGTTATCAACTTGAAA
AAGTGGCACCGAGTCGGTGCTTTTTTAAGCTTGGCGTAACTAGATCTTGAGACAAATGGCAGTATTCATC
CACAATTTTAAAAGAAAAGGGGGGATTGGGGGGTACAGTGCAGGGGAAAGAATAGTAGACATAATAGCAA
CAGACATACAAACTAAAGAATTACAAAAACAAATTACAAAAATTCAAAATTTTCGGGTTTATTACAGGGA
CAGCAGAGATCCACTTTGGCGCCGGCTCGAGGGGGCCCGGGTGCAAAGATGGATAAAGTTTTAAACAGAG
AGGAATCTTTGCAGCTAATGGACCTTCTAGGTCTTGAAAGGAGTGGGAATTGGCTCCGGTGCCCGTCAGT
GGGCAGAGCG
